>Addgene plasmid #111315 | pRS314 snu114-50 | addgene full sequence | sequence record 214669 | Addgene NGS Result
AAACCGCCTCTCCCCGCGCGTTGGCCGATTCATTAATGCAGCTGGCACGACAGGTTTCCCGACTGGAAAG
CGGGCAGTGAGCGCAACGCAATTAATGTGAGTTAGCTCACTCATTAGGCACCCCAGGCTTTACACTTTAT
GCTTCCGGCTCGTATGTTGTGTGGAATTGTGAGCGGATAACAATTTCACACAGGAAACAGCTATGACCAT
GATTACGCCAAGCTCGAAATTAACCCTCACTAAAGGGAACAAAAGCTGGTACCGGGCCCCCCCTCGAGGT
AGCGTATACTCTGGCATTTTTCATTTATTTGACTTATTTTTATTTATTTTATTGTACAATGGCAAACAAA
TACACGGACTGGTATGTTCTTCGTCAAATTGATGATCTGTTCTTTTGGCTTATCCTTATGGGATGATTAA
TGATTGTTAAAGCCTCATTGCGGAAATTTTAATGCCGGAAAGGCCTGAAAAATTTCAAAGTGGCAGAAAA
CAAGGCTTTGGGGCATTACTTGCCAACGGCTGACGATTGCTAGCTGCTTTTACAGAAGCGATACACAATA
GCTCCTAACATAGCAAAATGGAAGGTGACGATTTATTCGATGAGTTTGGAAATTTGATCGGAGTTGATCC
TTTTGACTCGGATGAAGAAGAAAGTGTGCTGGATGAGCAAGAACAATATCAAACCAATACGTTTGAGGGG
AGCGGCAACAACAATGAGATTGAGAGCAGACAACTTACCTCGTTAGGAAGTAAAAAGGAACTTGGAATTT
CCTTAGAGCACCCTTATGGTAAGGAAGTGGAAGTATTAATGGAAACTAAGAACACACAGTCACCACAGAC
TCCACTGGTAGAGCCGGTTACAGAACGAACAAAGTTGCAAGAGCATACAATTTTTACACAATTAAAAAAA
AACATTCCGAAGACTAGATATAATCGAGACTATATGTTATCAATGGCTAACATTCCGGAGAGGATAATAA
ATGTTGGTGTCATTGGACCTCTTCACTCAGGTAAGACCTCTTTGATGGATCTCCTAGTAATCGACTCACA
CAAACGCATACCAGATATGTCTAAGAATGTAGAACTTGGATGGAAACCGCTAAGATACCTGGATAATTTG
AAACAAGAGATTGACCGGGGTCTTTCCATTAAACTTAATGGTTCCACTCTACTCTGCACCGATTTAGAAT
CCAAGTCTAGAATGATAAACTTTTTGGATGCACCAGGGCATGTTAATTTTATGGATGAAACGGCAGTCGC
ACTTGCAGCAAGTGATCTGGTTTTAATCGTGATAGATGTTGTAGAAGGTGTTACATTTGTGGTAGAGCAA
TTGATAAAACAAAGTATTAAAAATAATGTAGCAATGTGTTTTGTTATAAATAAACTCGACAGATTGATTC
TAGATTTAAAGTTGCCACCAATGGACGCATACTTGAAGTTAAATCATATAATTGCAAATATCAATTCCTT
TACGAAGGGAAACGTGTTTTCACCAATAGACAATAACATAATATTTGCGTCTACAAAGCTGGGCTTCACA
TTCACTATCAAGGAATTTGTTTCTTATTATTACGCCCACTCCATACCTTCTTCTAAGATAGACGACTTTA
CCACAAGGCTATGGGGTAGCGTATATTACCATAAAGGTAATTTCAGGACAAAACCATTTGAAAATGTAGA
GAAGTACCCGACTTTCGTTGAATTTATCCTCATCCCGCTTTATAAAATATTTTCCTACGCTTTATCTATG
GAGAAAGATAAATTAAAGAATTTGTTAAGGTCTAACTTTAGAGTTAATTTAAGTCAAGAGGCCCTCCAGT
ACGATCCGCAACCTTTTTTAAAACACGTTCTACAGTTAATATTTAGGCAACAAACCGGTCTTGTAGATGC
GATAACCAGATGTTATCAACCATTTGAATTATTCGACAATAAGACAGCTCATCTTTCAATTCCAGGAAAA
TCTACACCAGAAGGCACTCTTTGGGCTCATGTACTGAAAACTGTGGATTACGGTGGAGCAGAGTGGTCCC
TTGTACGGATATACTCTGGACTTTTGAAGAGAGGGGATACAGTACGTATACTTGATACATCACAATCTGA
ATCTCGCCAAAAAAGACAGTTGCATGATATCTCAAAGACGGAAACCTCCAACGAAGATGAAGATGAAGAT
GACGAAACGCCTTCATGTGAGGTCGAAGAAATTGGCTTATTAGGTGGCAGATATGTCTATCCGGTTCATG
AAGCACACAAAGGACAGATAGTATTAATAAAAGGTATTTCAAGTGCATATATTAAATCCGCGACGTTGTA
CTCTGTAAAGAGTAAGGAGGACATGAAACAGCTAAAATTTTTCAAACCTTTAGATTATATTACCGAGGCA
GTTTTCAAAATTGTTCTTCAACCTTTACTGCCAAGGGAATTACCCAAGTTATTGGATGCCCTGAACAAAA
TTTCGAAATACTACCCAGGCGTTATTATTAAAGTTGAGGAATCTGGAGAACATGTAATACTAGGAAATGG
AGAGCTGTATATGGACTGTTTGTTGTATGATCTAAGAGCGAGTTATGCAAAGATAGAAATTAAAATATCT
GATCCTTTAACTGTTTTTTCTGAAAGTTGCTCAAATGAATCGTTCGCTTCAATACCTGTAAGTAATTCGA
TATCTCGCCTTGGTGAGGAAAATTTACCAGGTCTGTCGATTAGTGTAGCCGCTGAACCAATGGACTCTAA
AATGATTCAGGATTTGAGCAGGAACACATTGGGAAAGGGTCAAAACTGCTTGGATATTGACGGAATAATG
GACAACCCAAGGAAACTATCCAAAATATTGAGAACCGAGTATGGGTGGGATTCGTTGGCATCAAGAAACG
TTTGGTCTTTTTATAATGGCAACGTGTTGATTAATGACACTTTGCCAGATGAAATCAGTCCTGAATTATT
ATCCAAATATAAGGAACAAATAATACAAGGATTTTACTGGGCTGTAAAAGAGGGGCCTTTGGCAGAAGAA
CCAATTTATGGTGTACAGTATAAATTGTTATCGATCTCAGTACCTTCCGACGTAAACATTGACGTTATGA
AAAGTCAAATTATTCCGCTAATGAAAAAAGCCTGTTACGTTGGCTTACTGACAGCAATCCCAATTTTATT
GGAACCCATCTATGAAGTTGACATCACGGTCCACGCCCCCTTGCTGCCAATAGTAGAGGAACTTATGAAG
AAGAGACGTGGAAGCAGGATATACAAAACAATAAAAGTGGCAGGGACACCATTGTTGGAGGTTCGTGGAC
AAGTTCCGGTTATTGGATCTGCAGGATTCGAGACAGATTTGAGATTATCTACGAATGGTCTTGGTATGCG
TCAGCTGTACTTTTGGCACAAGATATGGAGGAAGGTTCCTGGTGATGTTTTGGATAAAGATGCGTTTATT
CCAAAATTGAAACCCGCACCTATCAACAGTTTAAGTCGTGATTTCGTGATGAAAACAAGAAGGCGGAAGG
GTATTTCTACAGGTGGATTTATGTCAAATGATGGTCCTACGCTTGAAAAGTATATAAGCGCTGAATTATA
CGCTCAATTAAGAGAAAATGGCTTAGTACCGTGAAAATCTTGGCGCATAAGAATTAAGCAATATGTCCAC
AATATTTTTATTCAGCAGAATTTACATATGACTTCGTATTTAGTGATATAACTACTCATCGGGACTGAAA
ATTTTTTATTTCTGCCTAAATACAGATGAGATGAGCTTTATAGAATTTTACGCTGTTAAAAAGTTAAACG
GTAACAAAGCACAGTTAGTTGAACAACGGTATATAGAGAATGGCGAGCTCCAATTCGCCCTATAGTGAGT
CGTATTACAATTCACTGGCCGTCGTTTTACAACGTCGTGACTGGGAAAACCCTGGCGTTACCCAACTTAA
TCGCCTTGCAGCACATCCCCCTTTCGCCAGCTGGCGTAATAGCGAAGAGGCCCGCACCGATCGCCCTTCC
CAACAGTTGCGCAGCCTGAATGGCGAATGG
[124 nt withheld, positions 4021-4144]
C
[91 nt withheld, positions 4146-4236]
A
[49 nt withheld, positions 4238-4286]
CCTTTGACGTTGGAGTCCACGTTCTTT
[37 nt withheld, positions 4314-4350]
ACCCTATCTCGGTCTATTCTTTTGATTTATAAGGGATTTTGCCGATTTCGGCCTATTGGTTAAAAAATGA
GCTGATTTAACAAAAATTTAACGCGAATTTTAACAAAATATTAACGCTTACAATTTCCTGATGCGGTATT
TTCTCCTTACGCATCTGTGCGGTATTTCACACCGCATAGATCGGCAAGTGCACAAACAATACTTAAATAA
ATACTACTCAGTAATAACCTATTTCTTAGCATTTTTGACGAAATTTGCTATTTTGTTAGAGTCTTTTACA
CCATTTGTCTCCACACCTCCGCTTACATCAACACCAATAACGCCATTTAATCTAAGCGCATCACCAACAT
TTTCTGGCGTCAGTCCACCAGCTAACATAAAATGTAAGCTTTCGGGGCTCTCTTGCCTTCCAACCCAGTC
AGAAATCGAGTTCCAATCCAAAAGTTCACCTGTCCCACCTGCTTCTGAATCAAACAAGGGAATAAACGAA
TGAGGTTTCTGTGAAGCTGCACTGAGTAGTATGTTGCAGTCTTTTGGAAATACGAGTCTTTTAATAACTG
GCAAACCGAGGAACTCTTGGTATTCTTGCCACGACTCATCTCCATGCAGTTGGACGATATCAATGCCGTA
ATCATTGACCAGAGCCAAAACATCCTCCTTAGGTTGATTACGAAACACGCCAACCAAGTATTTCGGAGTG
CCTGAACTATTTTTATATGCTTTTACAAGACTTGAAATTTTCCTTGCAATAACCGGGTCAATTGTTCTCT
TTCTATTGGGCACACATATAATACCCAGCAAGTCAGCATCGGAATCTAGAGCACATTCTGCGGCCTCTGT
GCTCTGCAAGCCGCAAACTTTCACCAATGGACCAGAACTACCTGTGAAATTAATAACAGACATACTCCAA
GCTGCCTTTGTGTGCTTAATCACGTATACTCACGTGCTCAATAGTCACCAATGCCCTCCCTCTTGGCCCT
CTCCTTTTCTTTTTTCGACCGAATTAATTCTTAATCGGCAAAAAAAGAAAAGCTCCGGATCAAGATTGTA
CGTAAGGTGACAAGCTATTTTTCAATAAAGAATATCTTCCACTACTGCCATCTGGCGTCATAACTGCAAA
GTACACATATATTACGATGCTGTTCTATTAAATGCTTCCTATATTATATATATAGTAATGTCGTGATCTA
TGGTGCACTCTCAGTACAATCTGCTCTGATGCCGCATAGTTAAGCCAGCCCCGACACCCGCCAACACCCG
CTGACGCGCCCTGACGGGCTTGTCTGCTCCCGGCATCCGCTTACAGACAAGCTGTGACCGTCTCCGGGAG
CTGCATGTGTCAGAGGTTTTCACCGTCATCACCGAAACGCGCGAGACGAAAGGGCCTCGTGATACGCCTA
TTTTTATAGGTTAATGTCATGATAATAATGGTTTCTTAGACGGATCGCTTGCCTGTAACTTACACGCGCC
TCGTATCTTTTAATGATGGAATAATTTGGGAATTTACTCTGTGTTTATTTATTTTTATGTTTTGTATTTG
GATTTTAGAAAGTAAATAAAGAAGGTAGAAGAGTTACGGAATGAAGAAAAAAAAATAAACAAAGGTTTAA
AAAATTTCAACAAAAAGCGTACTTTACATATATATTTATTAGACAAGAAAAGCAGATTAAATAGATATAC
ATTCGATTAACGATAAGTAAAATGTAAAATCACAGGATTTTCGTGTGTGGTCTTCTACACAGACAAGATG
AAACAATTCGGCATTAATACCTGAGAGCAGGAAGAGCAAGATAAAAGGTAGTATTTGTTGGCGATCCCCC
TAGAGTCTTTTACATCTTCGGAAAACAAAAACTATTTTTTCTTTAATTTCTTTTTTTACTTTCTATTTTT
AATTTATATATTTATATTAAAAAATTTAAATTATAATTATTTTTATAGCACGTGATGAAAAGGACCCAGG
TGGCACTTTTCGGGGAAATGTGCGCGGAACCCCTATTTGTTTATTTTTCTAAATACATTCAAATATGTAT
CCGCTCATGAGACAATAACCCTGATAAATGCTTCAATAATATTGAAAAAGGAAGAGTATGAGTATTCAAC
ATTTCCGTGTCGCCCTTATTCCCTTTTTTGCGGCATTTTGCCTTCCTGTTTTTGCTCACCCAGAAACGCT
GGTGAAAGTAAAAGATGCTGAAGATCAGTTGGGTGCACGAGTGGGTTACATCGAACTGGATCTCAACAGC
GGTAAGATCCTTGAGAGTTTTCGCCCCGAAGAACGTTTTCCAATGATGAGCACTTTTAAAGTTCTGCTAT
GTGGCGCGGTATTATCCCGTATTGACGCCGGGCAAGAGCAACTCGGTCGCCGCATACACTATTCTCAGAA
TGACTTGGTTGAGTACTCACCAGTCACAGAAAAGCATCTTACGGATGGCATGACAGTAAGAGAATTATGC
AGTGCTGCCATAACCATGAGTGATAACACTGCGGCCAACTTACTTCTGACAACGATCGGAGGACCGAAGG
AGCTAACCGCTTTTTTGCACAACATGGGGGATCATGTAACTCGCCTTGATCGTTGGGAACCGGAGCTGAA
TGAAGCCATACCAAACGACGAGCGTGACACCACGATGCCTGTAGCAATGGCAACAACGTTGCGCAAACTA
TTAACTGGCGAACTACTTACTCTAGCTTCCCGGCAACAATTAATAGACTGGATGGAGGCGGATAAAGTTG
CAGGACCACTTCTGCGCTCGGCCCTTCCGGCTGGCTGGTTTATTGCTGATAAATCTGGAGCCGGTGAGCG
TGGGTCTCGCGGTATCATTGCAGCACTGGGGCCAGATGGTAAGCCCTCCCGTATCGTAGTTATCTACACG
ACGGGGAGTCAGGCAACTATGGATGAACGAAATAGACAGATCGCTGAGATAGGTGCCTCACTGATTAAGC
ATTGGTAACTGTCAGACCAAGTTTACTCATATATACTTTAGATTGATTTAAAACTTCATTTTTAATTTAA
AAGGATCTAGGTGAAGATCCTTTTTGATAATCTCATGACCAAAATCCCTTAACGTGAGTTTTCGTTCCAC
TGAGCGTCAGACCCCGTAGAAAAGATCAAAGGATCTTCTTGAGATCCTTTTTTTCTGCGCGTAATCTGCT
GCTTGCAAACAAAAAAACCACCGCTACCAGCGGTGGTTTGTTTGCCGGATCAAGAGCTACCAACTCTTTT
TCCGAAGGTAACTGGCTTCAGCAGAGCGCAGATACCAAATACTGTTCTTCTAGTGTAGCCGTAGTTAGGC
CACCACTTCAAGAACTCTGTAGCACCGCCTACATACCTCGCTCTGCTAATCCTGTTACCAGTGGCTGCTG
CCAGTGGCGATAAGTCGTGTCTTACCGGGTTGGACTCAAGACGATAGTTACCGGATAAGGCGCAGCGGTC
GGGCTGAACGGGGGGTTCGTGCACACAGCCCAGCTTGGAGCGAACGACCTACACCGAACTGAGATACCTA
CAGCGTGAGCTATGAGAAAGCGCCACGCTTCCCGAAGGGAGAAAGGCGGACAGGTATCCGGTAAGCGGCA
GGGTCGGAACAGGAGAGCGCACGAGGGAGCTTCCAGGGGGAAACGCCTGGTATCTTTATAGTCCTGTCGG
GTTTCGCCACCTCTGACTTGAGCGTCGATTTTTGTGATGCTCGTCAGGGGGGCGGAGCCTATGGAAAAAC
GCCAGCAACGCGGCCTTTTTACGGTTCCTGGCCTTTTGCTGGCCTTTTGCTCACATGTTCTTTCCTGCGT
TATCCCCTGATTCTGTGGATAACCGTATTACCGCCTTTGAGTGAGCTGATACCGCTCGCCGCAGCCGAAC
GACCGAGCGCAGCGAGTCAGTGAGCGAGGAAGCGGAAGAGCGCCCAATACGC
Features (pLannotate 1.2.2; 19 found; start..end, strand, type, name):
     93..114     +  protein_bind   CAP binding site: CAP binding activates transcription in the presence of cAMP. E. coli catabolite activator protein
    129..159     +  promoter       lac promoter: promoter for the E. coli lac operon
    167..183     +  protein_bind   lac operator: The lac repressor binds to the lac operator to inhibit transcription in E. coli. This inhibition can be relieved by adding lactose or isopropyl-β-D-thiogalactopyranoside (IPTG). lac repressor encoded by lacI
    228..246     +  promoter       T3 promoter: promoter for bacteriophage T3 RNA polymerase
    258..280     -  misc_feature   MCS (fragment): pBluescript multiple cloning site
    578..3601    +  CDS            SNU114: SN114_YEAST - Also known as GIN10. Experimental evidence at protein level: Swiss-Prot protein existence level 1. Component of the U5 snRNP complex required for pre-mRNA splicing. Binds GTP. From Saccharomyces cerevisiae (strain ATCC 204508 / S288c) (Baker's yeast).
   3839..3857    -  promoter       T7 promoter: promoter for bacteriophage T7 RNA polymerase
   3860..4017    +  CDS            lacZα (fragment): LacZα fragment of β-galactosidase; lacZ fragment
   4021..4449    +  rep_origin     f1 ori (sequence partly withheld): f1 bacteriophage origin of replication; arrow indicates direction of (+) strand synthesis
   4477..4528    -  misc_feature   bom (fragment): basis of mobility region from pBR322
   4579..5253    -  CDS            TRP1: phosphoribosylanthranilate isomerase, required for tryptophan biosynthesis; S. cerevisiae TRP1; yeast auxotrophic marker
   5254..5401    -  promoter       TRP1 promoter: S. cerevisiae TRP1
   5539..5588    -  misc_feature   bom (fragment): basis of mobility region from pBR322
   5690..5725    -  CDS            rop (fragment): Rop protein, which maintains plasmids at low copy number; rop
   5793..6296    -  misc_feature   CEN/ARS: S. cerevisiae CEN6 centromere fused to an autonomously replicating sequence
   6333..6437    +  promoter       AmpR promoter: bla
   6438..7298    +  CDS            AmpR: β-lactamase; bla; confers resistance to ampicillin, carbenicillin, and related antibiotics
   7469..8057    +  rep_origin     ori: high-copy-number ColE1/pMB1/pBR322/pUC origin of replication
   8240..80      +  CDS            lacI (fragment) (across the origin): lac repressor; lacI; The lac repressor binds to the lac operator to inhibit transcription in E. coli. This inhibition can be relieved by adding lactose or isopropyl-β-D-thiogalactopyranoside (IPTG).
