[The description below was written by a language model from this plasmid's Addgene catalogue record and pLannotate feature annotations shown in this document.]
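Description:
pRS314 snu114-50 is a yeast centromeric shuttle plasmid built on the pRS314 backbone and carrying a mutant allele of the Saccharomyces cerevisiae SNU114 gene (also called GIN10 or YKL173W). In yeast it is maintained through a CEN6/ARS element, which gives stable segregation at roughly single-copy level, and it is selected by complementation of tryptophan auxotrophy via the TRP1 marker and its own promoter. In E. coli it replicates from a ColE1/pUC-type origin with ampicillin resistance (bla). An f1 origin is also present, which allows single-stranded DNA production. The catalogue lists a total size of about 8 kb, and the sequenced record is 8,252 nt.

The insert sits in the pBluescript-derived cloning region, interrupting the lacZα fragment and flanked by T3 and T7 phage promoters and the lac promoter/operator remnants. The annotated SNU114 open reading frame spans about 3 kb, with roughly 300 bp of unannotated sequence upstream and about 240 bp downstream. No yeast promoter or terminator is annotated for the insert, and the record does not state what drives its expression. SNU114 encodes a GTP-binding component of the U5 snRNP required for pre-mRNA splicing. The snu114-50 allele carries the C928R substitution near the C terminus. The depositor notes an additional E910G change whose effect on function is unknown.

The associated publication is a genetic analysis of the Snu114 C terminus in spliceosome activation. The plasmid therefore appears suited to expressing this mutant allele at low copy in yeast for genetic studies of splicing, although the record's purpose field gives no further detail.
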