Addgene plasmid #111315: pRS314 snu114-50
Purpose: pRS314 snu114-50
Depositing lab: Christine Guthrie. Depositing organization: University of California, San Francisco (UCSF). Publication: Genetic analysis reveals a role for the C terminus of the Saccharomyces cerevisiae GTPase Snu114 during spliceosome activation. Brenner TJ, Guthrie C. Genetics. 2005 Jul;170(3):1063-80. doi: 10.1534/genetics.105.042044. Epub 2005 May 23. PubMed 15911574.
Backbone
  Vector backbone: pRS314
  Backbone size w/o insert (bp): 4783
  Total vector size (bp): 8000
  Vector type: Yeast Expression
  Selectable markers: TRP1
Growth in bacteria
  Bacterial resistance: Ampicillin, 100 μg/mL
  Growth temperature: 37°C
  Growth strain: DH5alpha
  Copy number: Low Copy
Gene/Insert
  Gene/Insert name: SNU114 (alt names: GIN10; YKL173W)
  Species: S. cerevisiae (budding yeast)
  Insert size (bp): 3000
  Mutation: snu114-50 (C928R)
Terms and licenses: Academic/Nonprofit Terms; Industry Terms: Not Available to Industry
Depositor comments: There is an additional mutation in snu114 E910G- Not sure if this affects plasmid function.
How to cite: pRS314 snu114-50 was a gift from Christine Guthrie (Addgene plasmid # 111315 ; http://n2t.net/addgene:111315 ; RRID:Addgene_111315)
